Addgene plasmid #152163: pGBW-m4133561
Purpose: Mammalian expression plasmid for SARS-CoV-2 ORF6 protein
Depositing lab: Ginkgo Bioworks & Benjie Chen. Depositing organization: Ginkgo Bioworks.
Backbone
  Vector backbone: pTwist_CMV_Hygro_6
  Backbone size w/o insert (bp): 6525
  Vector type: Mammalian Expression
  Selectable markers: Hygromycin
Growth in bacteria
  Bacterial resistance: Ampicillin, 100 μg/mL
  Growth temperature: 37°C
  Growth strain: DH5alpha
  Copy number: High Copy
Gene/Insert
  Gene/Insert name: SARS-CoV-2 ORF6 protein
  Species: Severe acute respiratory syndrome coronavirus 2
  Insert size (bp): 179
  Mutation: wt
  Entrez Gene: ORF6 (a.k.a. GU280_gp06)
  Promoter: CMV
  Tag / fusion protein: Cleavable TEV;TRX (C terminal on backbone)
  Cloning method: Unknown
Resource information
  A portion of this plasmid was derived from a plasmid made by: GinkgoBioworks
Depositor comments: NCBI reference sequence: YP_009724394.1
How to cite: pGBW-m4133561 was a gift from Ginkgo Bioworks & Benjie Chen (Addgene plasmid # 152163 ; http://n2t.net/addgene:152163 ; RRID:Addgene_152163)
