[The description below was written by a language model from this plasmid's Addgene catalogue record and pLannotate feature annotations shown in this document.]
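Description:
pGBW-m4133561 is a mammalian expression plasmid built on the pTwist_CMV_Hygro_6 backbone for producing the wild-type ORF6 accessory protein of SARS-CoV-2. It is propagated in E. coli as a high-copy plasmid through a ColE1/pUC-type origin and selected with ampicillin via a full-length β-lactamase gene. A short additional β-lactamase fragment is also annotated and appears to be a backbone remnant. For selection in mammalian cells, a separate cassette places a hygromycin B phosphotransferase gene under the human ubiquitin C promoter, followed by a synthetic polyadenylation signal.

The expression unit is driven by the CMV immediate-early enhancer and promoter; in the feature table the promoter is detected as fragments, including a match to a truncated CMV variant. These elements sit at the end of the circular sequence, just upstream of the ORF6 coding region. ORF6 is fused at its C terminus to E. coli thioredoxin (trxA), which the catalogue describes as a TEV-cleavable TRX tag carried on the backbone. The TEV site itself is not annotated but would fit in the short gap between the two coding regions. The feature table also shows a 6xHis tag after thioredoxin, which would allow affinity purification, and the transcript ends at an SV40 polyadenylation signal. T7 and rrnG transcription terminators and 5' and 3' β-globin insulator elements flank the cassette, presumably to isolate it from neighbouring transcription.

ORF6 is annotated as an interferon antagonist that tethers nuclear import factors to ER/Golgi membranes and so blocks STAT1 nuclear translocation. The plasmid therefore suits transient or hygromycin-selected expression of tagged ORF6 in mammalian cells for functional, interaction or purification studies.
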