Features (pLannotate 1.2.2; 21 found; start..end, strand, type, name):
      5..187     +  CDS            NS6_SARS2: Experimental evidence at protein level: Swiss-Prot protein existence level 1. Disrupts cell nuclear import complex formation by tethering karyopherin alpha 2 and karyopherin beta 1 to the membrane. Retention of import factors at the ER/Golgi membrane leads to a loss of transport into the nucleus. Thereby prevents STAT1 nuclear translocation in response to interferon signaling, thus blocking the expression of interferon stimulated genes (ISGs) that display multiple antiviral activities (PubMed:33097660). Suppresses IFN-beta production possibly by blocking IRF3 nuclear translocation (PubMed:3297
    209..535     +  CDS            trxA: THIO_ECO57 - Experimental evidence at protein level: Swiss-Prot protein existence level 1. Participates in various redox reactions through the reversible oxidation of its active center dithiol to a disulfide and catalyzes dithiol-disulfide exchange reactions. From Escherichia coli O157:H7.
    557..574     +  CDS            6xHis: 6xHis affinity tag
    667..788     -  polyA_signal   SV40 poly(A) signal: SV40 polyadenylation signal
    811..880     -  CDS            large T antigen (fragment): large T antigen from SV40 (simian virus 40)
    903..949     +  terminator     T7 terminator: transcription terminator for bacteriophage T7 RNA polymerase
    979..1115    +  terminator     rrnG terminator: transcription terminator from the E. coli ribosomal RNA rrnG operon (Albrechtsen et al., 1991)
   1160..1231    +  misc_feature   3' β-globin insulator: insulator downstream of the human β-globin locus (Farrell et al., 2002)
   1457..2045    -  rep_origin     ori: high-copy-number ColE1/pMB1/pBR322/pUC origin of replication
   2217..2281    -  CDS            bla(M) (fragment): β-lactamase lacking the signal sequence; bla(M); allows cytosolic expression of β-lactamase
   2545..3754    +  promoter       UbC promoter: human ubiquitin C promoter
   3764..4785    +  CDS            HygR (fragment): hygromycin B phosphotransferase confers resistance to hygromycin
   4813..4861    +  polyA_signal   poly(A) signal: synthetic polyadenylation signal
   5127..5987    +  CDS            AmpR: β-lactamase; bla; confers resistance to ampicillin, carbenicillin, and related antibiotics
   6000..6136    +  terminator     rrnG terminator: transcription terminator from the E. coli ribosomal RNA rrnG operon (Albrechtsen et al., 1991)
   6281..6352    +  misc_feature   5' β-globin insulator: insulator upstream of the human β-globin locus (Farrell et al., 2002)
   6357..6403    -  terminator     T7 terminator: transcription terminator for bacteriophage T7 RNA polymerase
   6421..6469    -  polyA_signal   poly(A) signal: synthetic polyadenylation signal
   6550..6853    +  enhancer       CMV enhancer: human cytomegalovirus immediate early enhancer
   6926..6943    -  promoter       CMV promoter (fragment): human cytomegalovirus (CMV) immediate early promoter
   7006..7057    +  promoter       CMVd2 promoter: truncated human cytomegalovirus (CMV) immediate early promoter that yields moderately reduced expression relative to the full-length promoter
>Addgene plasmid #152163 | pGBW-m4133561 | depositor full sequence | sequence record 295175 | Full Sequence
CACCATGTTTCATCTCGTTGACTTTCAGGTTACTATAGCAGAGATATTACTAATTATTATGAGGACTTTT
AAAGTTTCCATTTGGAATCTTGATTACATCATAAACCTCATAATTAAAAATTTATCTAAGTCACTAACTG
AGAATAAATATTCTCAATTAGATGAAGAGCAACCAATGGAGATTGATGAAAACCTTTACTTTCAGTCGAT
GAGTGACAAAATCATTCATCTAACCGATGACTCCTTTGATACAGACGTGTTGAAGGCCGATGGTGCGATA
CTGGTAGATTTCTGGGCTGAATGGTGTGGCCCGTGCAAGATGATCGCACCCATTCTGGACGAGATCGCCG
ACGAGTATCAAGGAAAATTAACTGTCGCTAAGCTTAATATAGATCAGAACCCAGGGACGGCACCTAAATA
CGGCATCAGGGGAATACCTACCCTCCTGCTCTTTAAGAATGGGGAAGTTGCCGCGACAAAAGTGGGAGCC
CTGTCTAAGGGCCAGCTAAAAGAGTTCTTGGACGCTAACCTGGCAGGTTCAGGCTCGGGGCACATGCACC
ATCACCATCACCATAGCAGCGGGCTCGTGCCACGCGGCTAAGGATCCGCAGGCCTCTGCTAGCTTGACTG
ACTGAGATACAGCGTACCTTCAGCTCACAGACATGATAAGATACATTGATGAGTTTGGACAAACCACAAC
TAGAATGCAGTGAAAAAAATGCTTTATTTGTGAAATTTGTGATGCTATTGCTTTATTTGTAACCATTATA
AGCTGCAATAAACAAGTTAACAACAACAATTGCATTCATTTTATGTTTCAGGTTCAGGGGGAGGTGTGGG
AGGTTTTTTAAAGCAAGTAAAACCTCTACAAATGTGGTATTGGCCCATCTCTATCGGTATCGTAGCATAA
CCCCTTGGGGCCTCTAAACGGGTCTTGAGGGGTTTTTTGTGCCCCTCGGGCCGGATTGCTATCTACCGGC
ATTGGCGCAGAAAAAAATGCCTGATGCGACGCTGCGCGTCTTATACTCCCACATATGCCAGATTCAGCAA
CGGATACGGCTTCCCCAACTTGCCCACTTCCATACGTGTCCTCCTTACCAGAAATTTATCCTTAAGGTCG
TCAGCTATCCTGCAGGCGATCTCTCGATTTCGATCAAGACATTCCTTTAATGGTCTTTTCTGGACACCAC
TAGGGGTCAGAAGTAGTTCATCAAACTTTCTTCCCTCCCTAATCTCATTGGTTACCTTGGGCTATCGAAA
CTTAATTAACCAGTCAAGTCAGCTACTTGGCGAGATCGACTTGTCTGGGTTTCGACTACGCTCAGAATTG
CGTCAGTCAAGTTCGATCTGGTCCTTGCTATTGCACCCGTTCTCCGATTACGAGTTTCATTTAAATCATG
TGAGCAAAAGGCCAGCAAAAGGCCAGGAACCGTAAAAAGGCCGCGTTGCTGGCGTTTTTCCATAGGCTCC
GCCCCCCTGACGAGCATCACAAAAATCGACGCTCAAGTCAGAGGTGGCGAAACCCGACAGGACTATAAAG
ATACCAGGCGTTTCCCCCTGGAAGCTCCCTCGTGCGCTCTCCTGTTCCGACCCTGCCGCTTACCGGATAC
CTGTCCGCCTTTCTCCCTTCGGGAAGCGTGGCGCTTTCTCATAGCTCACGCTGTAGGTATCTCAGTTCGG
TGTAGGTCGTTCGCTCCAAGCTGGGCTGTGTGCACGAACCCCCCGTTCAGCCCGACCGCTGCGCCTTATC
CGGTAACTATCGTCTTGAGTCCAACCCGGTAAGACACGACTTATCGCCACTGGCAGCAGCCACTGGTAAC
AGGATTAGCAGAGCGAGGTATGTAGGCGGTGCTACAGAGTTCTTGAAGTGGTGGCCTAACTACGGCTACA
CTAGAAGAACAGTATTTGGTATCTGCGCTCTGCTGAAGCCAGTTACCTTCGGAAAAAGAGTTGGTAGCTC
TTGATCCGGCAAACAAACCACCGCTGGTAGCGGTGGTTTTTTTGTTTGCAAGCAGCAGATTACGCGCAGA
AAAAAAGGATCTCAAGAAGATCCTTTGATCTTTTCTACGGGGTCTGACGCTCAGTGGAACGAAAACTCAC
GTTAAGGGATTTTGGTCATGAGATTATCAAAAAGGATCTTCACCTAGATCCTTTTAAATTAAAAATGAAG
TTTTAAATCAATCTAAAGTATATATGAGTAAACTTGGTCTGACAGTTACCAATGCTTAATCAGTGAGGCA
CCTATCTCAGCGATCTGTCTATTTCGTTCATCCATAGTTGCATTTAAATTTCCGAACTCTCCAAGGCCCT
CGTCGGAAAATCTTCAAACCTTTCGTCCGATCCATCTTGCAGGCTACCTCTCGAACGAACTATCGCAAGT
CTCTTGGCCGGCCTTGCGCCTTGGCTATTGCTTGGCAGCGCCTATCGCCAGGTATTACTCCAATCCCGAA
TATCCGAGATCGGGATCACCCGAGAGAAGTTCAACCTACATCCTCAATCCCGATCTATCCGAGATCCGAG
GAATATCGAAATCGGGGCGCGCCTGGCCTCCGCGCCGGGTTTTGGCGCCTCCCGCGGGCGCCCCCCTCGT
CACGGCGAGCGCTGCCACGTCAGACGAAGGGCGCAGGAGCGTCCTGATCCTTCCGCCCGGACGCTCAGGA
CAGCGGCCCGCTGCTCATAAGACTCGGCCTTAGAACCCCAGTATCAGCAGAAGGACATTTTAGGACGGGA
CTTGGGTGACTCTAGGGCACTGGTTTTCTTTCCAGAGAGCGGAACAGGCGAGGAAAAGTAGTCCCTTCTC
GGCGATTCTGCGGAGGGATCTCCGTGGGGCGGTGAACGCCGATGATTATATAAGGACGCGCCGGGTGTGG
CACAGCTAGTTCCGTCGCAGCCGGGATTTGGGTCGCGGTTCTTGTTTGTGGATCGCTGTGATCGTCACTT
GGTGAGTAGCGGGCTGCTGGGCTGGCCGGGGCTTTCGTGGCCGCCGGGCCGCTCGGTGGGACGGAAGCGT
GTGGAGAGACCGCCAAGGGCTGTAGTCTGGGTCCGCGAGCAAGGTTGCCCTGAACTGGGGGTTGGGGGGA
GCGCAGCAAAATGGCGGCTGTTCCCGAGTCTTGAATGGAAGACGCTTGTGAGGCGGGCTGTGAGGTCGTT
GAAACAAGGTGGGGGGCATGGTGGGCGGCAAGAACCCAAGGTCTTGAGCCCTTCGCTAATGCGGGAAAGC
TCTTATTCGGGTGAGATGGGCTGGGCACCATCTGGGGACCCTGACGTGAAGTTTGTCACTGACTGGAGAA
CTCGGTTTGTCGTCTGTTGCGGGGGCGGCAGTTATGGCGGTGCCGTTGGGCAGTGCACCCGTACCTTTGG
GAGCGCGCGCCCTCGTCGTGTCGTGACGTCACCCGTTCTGTTGGCTTATAATGCAGGGTGGGGCCACCTG
CCGGTAGGTGTGCGGTAGGCTTTTCTCCGTCGCAGGACGCAGGGTTCGGGCCTAGGGTAGGCTCTCCTGA
ATCGACAGGCGCCGGACCTCTGGTGAGGGGAGGGATAAGTGAGGCGTCAGTTTCTTTGGTCGGTTTTATG
TACCTATCTTCTTAAGTAGCTGAAGCTCCGGTTTTGAACTATGCGCTCGGGGTTGGCGAGTGTGTTTTGT
GAAGTTTTTTAGGCACCTTTTGAAATGTAATCATTTGGGTCAATATGTAATTTTCAGTGTTAGACTTGTA
AATTGTCCGCTAAATTCTGGCCGTTTTTGGCTTTTTTGTTAGACAACATGGGTAAAAAGCCTGAACTCAC
CGCGACGTCTGTCGAGAAGTTTCTGATCGAAAAGTTCGACAGCGTCTCCGACCTGATGCAGCTCTCGGAG
GGCGAAGAATCTCGTGCTTTCAGCTTCGATGTAGGAGGGCGTGGATATGTCCTGCGGGTAAATAGCTGCG
CCGATGGTTTCTACAAAGATCGTTATGTTTATCGGCACTTTGCATCCGCCGCGCTCCCGATTCCGGAAGT
GCTTGACATTGGGGAGTTCAGCGAGAGCCTGACCTATTGCATCTCCCGCCGTGCACAGGGTGTCACGTTG
CAAGACCTGCCTGAAACCGAACTGCCCGCTGTTCTGCAGCCGGTCGCGGAGGCAATGGATGCCATCGCTG
CCGCCGATCTTAGCCAGACGAGCGGGTTCGGCCCATTCGGACCGCAAGGAATCGGTCAATACACTACATG
GCGTGATTTCATATGCGCGATTGCTGATCCCCATGTGTATCACTGGCAAACTGTGATGGACGACACCGTC
AGTGCGTCCGTCGCGCAGGCTCTCGATGAGCTGATGCTTTGGGCCGAGGACTGCCCCGAAGTCCGGCACC
TCGTGCACGCGGATTTCGGCTCCAACAATGTCCTGACGGACAATGGCCGCATAACAGCGGTCATTGACTG
GAGCGAGGCGATGTTCGGGGATTCCCAATACGAGGTCGCCAACATCTTCTTCTGGAGGCCGTGGTTGGCT
TGTATGGAGCAGCAGACGCGCTACTTCGAGCGGAGGCATCCGGAGCTTGCAGGATCGCCCCGGCTCCGGG
CGTATATGCTCCGCATTGGTCTTGACCAACTCTATCAGAGCTTGGTTGACGGCAATTTCGATGATGCAGC
TTGGGCGCAGGGTCGATGCGACGCAATCGTCCGATCCGGAGCCGGGACTGTCGGGCGTACACAAATCGCC
CGCAGAAGCGCCGCCGTCTGGACCGATGGCTGTGTAGAAGTACTCGCCGATAGTGGAAACCGACGCCCCA
GCACTCGTCCGAGGGCAAAGGAATAAGCTAGTATGTAAGCCTAGTCTTAGATAATAAAATCGCTATCCAT
CGAAGATGGATGTGTGTTGGTTTTTTGTGTGTGTAACGCTAGGCGCGCCTGGTGTACCGAGAACGATCCT
CTCAGTGCGAGTCTCGACGATCCATATCGTTGCTTGGCAGTCAGCCAGTCGGAATCCAGCTTGGGACCCA
GGAAGTCCAATCGTCAGATATTGTACTCAAGCCTGGTCACGGCAGCGTACCGATCTGTTTAAACCTAGAT
ATTGATAGTCTGATCGGTCAACGTATAATCGAGTCCTAGCTTTTGCAAACATCTATCAAGAGACAGGATC
AGCAGGAGGCTTTCGCATGAGTATTCAACATTTCCGTGTCGCCCTTATTCCCTTTTTTGCGGCATTTTGC
CTTCCTGTTTTTGCTCACCCAGAAACGCTGGTGAAAGTAAAAGATGCTGAAGATCAGTTGGGTGCGCGAG
TGGGTTACATCGAACTGGATCTCAACAGCGGTAAGATCCTTGAGAGTTTTCGCCCCGAAGAACGCTTTCC
AATGATGAGCACTTTTAAAGTTCTGCTATGTGGCGCGGTATTATCCCGTATTGACGCCGGGCAAGAGCAA
CTCGGTCGCCGCATACACTATTCTCAGAATGACTTGGTTGAGTATTCACCAGTCACAGAAAAGCATCTTA
CGGATGGCATGACAGTAAGAGAATTATGCAGTGCTGCCATAACCATGAGTGATAACACTGCGGCCAACTT
ACTTCTGACAACGATTGGAGGACCGAAGGAGCTAACCGCTTTTTTGCACAACATGGGGGATCATGTAACT
CGCCTTGATCGTTGGGAACCGGAGCTGAATGAAGCCATACCAAACGACGAGCGTGACACCACGATGCCTG
TAGCAATGGCAACAACCTTGCGTAAACTATTAACTGGCGAACTACTTACTCTAGCTTCCCGGCAACAGTT
GATAGACTGGATGGAGGCGGATAAAGTTGCAGGACCACTTCTGCGCTCGGCCCTTCCGGCTGGCTGGTTT
ATTGCTGATAAATCTGGAGCCGGTGAGCGTGGGTCTCGCGGTATCATTGCAGCACTGGGGCCAGATGGTA
AGCCCTCCCGTATCGTAGTTATCTACACGACGGGGAGTCAGGCAACTATGGATGAACGAAATAGACAGAT
CGCTGAGATAGGTGCCTCACTGATTAAGCATTGGTAACCGATTCTAGGTGCATTGGCGCAGAAAAAAATG
CCTGATGCGACGCTGCGCGTCTTATACTCCCACATATGCCAGATTCAGCAACGGATACGGCTTCCCCAAC
TTGCCCACTTCCATACGTGTCCTCCTTACCAGAAATTTATCCTTAAGATCGTTTAAACTCGACTCTGGCT
CTATCGAATCTCCGTCGTTTCGAGCTTACGCGAACAGCCGTGGCGCTCATTTGCTCGTCGGGCATCGAAT
CTCGTCAGCTATCGTCAGCTTACCTTTTTGGCAGCGATCGCGGCTCCCGACATCTTGGACCATTAGCTCC
ACAGGTATCTTCTTCCCTCTAGTGGTCATAACAGCAGCTTCAGCTACCTCTCAATTCAAAAAACCCCTCA
AGACCCGTTTAGAGGCCCCAAGGGGTTATGCTATCAATCGTTGCGTTACACACACAAAAAACCAACACAC
ATCCATCTTCGATGGATAGCGATTTTATTATCTAACTGCTGATCGAGTGTAGCCAGATCTAGTAATCAAT
TACGGGGTCATTAGTTCATAGCCCATATATGGAGTTCCGCGTTACATAACTTACGGTAAATGGCCCGCCT
GGCTGACCGCCCAACGACCCCCGCCCATTGACGTCAATAATGACGTATGTTCCCATAGTAACGCCAATAG
GGACTTTCCATTGACGTCAATGGGTGGAGTATTTACGGTAAACTGCCCACTTGGCAGTACATCAAGTGTA
TCATATGCCAAGTACGCCCCCTATTGACGTCAATGACGGTAAATGGCCCGCCTGGCATTATGCCCAGTAC
ATGACCTTATGGGACTTTCCTACTTGGCAGTACATCTACGTATTAGTCATCGCTATTACCATGCTGATGC
GGTTTTGGCAGTACATCAATGGGCGTGGATAGCGGTTTGACTCACGGGGATTTCCAAGTCTCCACCCCAT
TGACGTCAATGGGAGTTTGTTTTGGCACCAAAATCAACGGGACTTTCCAAAATGTCGTAACAACTCCGCC
CCATTGACGCAAATGGGCGGTAGGCGTGTACGGTGGGAGGTCTATATAAGCAGAGCTGGTTTAGTGAACC
GTCAGATCAGATCTTTGTCGATCCTACCATCCACTCGACACACCCGCCAGCGGCCGC
